Addgene plasmid #231560: pMVP-SEC24C-G220C
Purpose: pMVP expression vector for human SEC24C (G220C mutation, closed, resistant to sgSEC24C #1 and #2) (Blasticidin selection marker)
Depositing lab: Rizwan Haq. Depositing organization: Dana-Farber Cancer Institute. Publication: Genomic mediators of acquired resistance to immunotherapy in metastatic melanoma. Schiantarelli J, Benamar M, Park J, Sax HE, Oliveira G, Bosma-Moody A, Campbell KM, Liu D, Johnson DB, Rodig S, Wu CJ, Hodi FS, Ribas A, Van Allen E, Haq R. Cancer Cell. 2025 Feb 10;43(2):308-316.e6. doi: 10.1016/j.ccell.2025.01.009. PubMed 39933900.
Backbone
  Vector backbone: pMVP
  Backbone size w/o insert (bp): 7594
  Vector type: Mammalian Expression, Lentiviral
  Selectable markers: Blasticidin
Growth in bacteria
  Bacterial resistance: Ampicillin, 100 μg/mL
  Growth temperature: 37°C
  Growth strain: NEB Stable
  Copy number: High Copy
Gene/Insert
  Gene/Insert name: SEC24C (G220C)
  Species: H. sapiens (human)
  Insert size (bp): 3285
  Mutation: G220C, silent PAM mutations (G67 (GGG>GGA) and A115 (GCC>GCA))
  Entrez Gene: SEC24C
  Promoter: CMV
  Tag / fusion protein: V5 (C terminal on insert)
  Cloning method: Gateway Cloning
  Sequencing primers: 5′ CMV Promoter (Forward); 3′ BGH (Reverse)
Terms and licenses: Academic/Nonprofit Terms; Industry Terms: Not Available to Industry
Depositor comments: SEC24C cDNA synthesized by TWIST Bioscience; closed, PAM mutation (silent mutations of G67 (GGG>GGA) and A115 (GCC>GCA)) and therefore resistant to sgSEC24C #1 (AAGAGCCCCACCTTCCTCGG) and #2 (CTGTGGGCAACCAGCCACCT))
How to cite: pMVP-SEC24C-G220C was a gift from Rizwan Haq (Addgene plasmid # 231560 ; http://n2t.net/addgene:231560 ; RRID:Addgene_231560)
