[The description below was written by a language model from this plasmid's Addgene catalogue record and pLannotate feature annotations shown in this document.]
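Description:
pMVP-SEC24C-G220C is a third-generation-style, self-inactivating HIV-1 lentiviral vector for expressing a mutant form of human SEC24C in mammalian cells. It was assembled by multi-fragment Gateway recombination into the pMVP backbone. In bacteria it is maintained through a high-copy ColE1/pUC origin and ampicillin resistance (β-lactamase). An f1 origin, lac-derived fragments and T7/T3 promoters remain from the parental cloning backbone. The lentiviral portion has an RSV promoter fused to a truncated 5' LTR, which drives Tat-independent transcription of the viral genome. It also carries the Ψ packaging signal with a gag fragment, the RRE for Rev-dependent nuclear export, the cPPT/CTS, and a ΔU3 3' LTR followed by an SV40 poly(A) signal and SV40 origin.

Between the outer attB1 and attB2 sites, separate Gateway modules are joined by attB4 and attB3 scars. The modules are the CMV enhancer/promoter, the roughly 3.3 kb SEC24C coding sequence, and a V5 epitope tag followed by a bGH polyadenylation signal. The catalogue entry lists V5 as a C-terminal tag but also calls the insert "closed", a term that usually means a stop codon is retained. The record therefore does not settle whether the tag is actually translated. Downstream, an SV40 promoter (with a bacterial EM7 promoter) drives blasticidin S deaminase for selection of transduced cells.

The cDNA carries the G220C substitution plus silent changes at codons G67 and A115 that destroy the PAM sites for two SEC24C guide RNAs, making the transgene resistant to Cas9 cutting. This design suits re-expression of the mutant in cells whose endogenous SEC24C has been knocked out. The associated study concerns genomic mediators of acquired immunotherapy resistance in metastatic melanoma.
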