Features (pLannotate 1.2.2; 34 found; start..end, strand, type, name):
      3..229     +  promoter       RSV promoter: Rous sarcoma virus enhancer/promoter
    230..410     +  LTR            5' LTR (truncated): truncated 5' long terminal repeat (LTR) from HIV-1
    457..582     +  misc_feature   HIV-1 Ψ: packaging signal of human immunodeficiency virus type 1
    566..929     +  CDS            HIV-1 gag (fragment): gag protein from human immunodeficiency virus 1; gag
   1075..1308    +  misc_feature   RRE: The Rev response element (RRE) of HIV-1 allows for Rev-dependent mRNA export from the nucleus to the cytoplasm.
   1685..1785    +  CDS            Rev (fragment): human immunodeficiency virus 1 (HIV-1) Rev protein; rev; enhances nuclear export of unspliced and incompletely spliced viral mRNAs
   1804..1921    +  misc_feature   cPPT/CTS: central polypurine tract and central termination sequence of HIV-1
   1981..2005    +  protein_bind   attB1: mutant version of attB; recombination site for the Gateway® BP reaction BP Clonase™
   2161..2540    +  enhancer       CMV enhancer: human cytomegalovirus immediate early enhancer
   2542..2741    +  promoter       CMV promoter: human cytomegalovirus (CMV) immediate early promoter
   2773..2793    -  protein_bind   attB4: mutant version of attB; core recombination site for the Gateway® BP reaction BP Clonase™
   2800..6081    +  CDS            SEC24C: SC24C_HUMAN - Also known as KIAA0079 From Homo sapiens (Human).
   6086..6106    +  protein_bind   attB3: mutant version of attB; core recombination site for the Gateway® BP reaction BP Clonase™
   6118..6159    +  CDS            V5 tag: epitope tag from simian virus 5
   6193..6304    +  polyA_signal   bGH poly(A) signal: bovine growth hormone polyadenylation signal
   6409..6433    -  protein_bind   attB2: mutant version of attB; recombination site for the Gateway® BP reaction BP Clonase™
   6485..6801    +  promoter       SV40 promoter: SV40 enhancer and early promoter
   6849..6896    +  promoter       EM7 promoter: synthetic bacterial promoter&nbsp
   6915..7313    +  CDS            BSD: blasticidin S deaminase; Aspergillus terreus BSD; confers resistance to blasticidin
   7330..7398    +  CDS            nef (fragment): NEF_HV1Z2 - Experimental evidence at protein level: Swiss-Prot protein existence level 1. Extracellular Nef protein targets CD4(+) T-lymphocytes for apoptosis by interacting with CXCR4 surface receptors. From Human immunodeficiency virus type 1 group M subtype D (isolate Z2/CDC-Z34) (HIV-1).
   7400..7633    +  LTR            3' LTR (ΔU3): self-inactivating 3' long terminal repeat (LTR) from HIV-1
   7705..7826    +  polyA_signal   SV40 poly(A) signal: SV40 polyadenylation signal
   7866..8001    +  rep_origin     SV40 ori: SV40 origin of replication
   8022..8040    -  promoter       T7 promoter: promoter for bacteriophage T7 RNA polymerase
   8048..8203    +  CDS            lacZα (fragment): LacZα fragment of β-galactosidase; lacZ fragment
   8208..8636    +  rep_origin     f1 ori (sequence partly withheld): f1 bacteriophage origin of replication; arrow indicates direction of (+) strand synthesis
   8689..8793    +  promoter       AmpR promoter: bla
   8794..9654    +  CDS            AmpR: β-lactamase; bla; confers resistance to ampicillin, carbenicillin, and related antibiotics
   9825..10413   +  rep_origin     ori: high-copy-number ColE1/pMB1/pBR322/pUC origin of replication
  10596..10688   +  CDS            lacI (fragment): lac repressor; lacI; The lac repressor binds to the lac operator to inhibit transcription in E. coli. This inhibition can be relieved by adding lactose or isopropyl-β-D-thiogalactopyranoside (IPTG).
  10701..10722   +  protein_bind   CAP binding site: CAP binding activates transcription in the presence of cAMP. E. coli catabolite activator protein
  10737..10767   +  promoter       lac promoter: promoter for the E. coli lac operon
  10771..10793   +  protein_bind   lac operator (fragment): The lac repressor binds to the lac operator to inhibit transcription in E. coli. This inhibition can be relieved by adding lactose or isopropyl-β-D-thiogalactopyranoside (IPTG). lac repressor encoded by lacI
  10836..10854   +  promoter       T3 promoter: promoter for bacteriophage T3 RNA polymerase
>Addgene plasmid #231560 | pMVP-SEC24C-G220C | addgene full sequence | sequence record 460046 | Addgene NGS Result
AATGTAGTCTTATGCAATACTCTTGTAGTCTTGCAACATGGTAACGATGAGTTAGCAACATGCCTTACAA
GGAGAGAAAAAGCACCGTGCATGCCGATTGGTGGAAGTAAGGTGGTACGATCGTGCCTTATTAGGAAGGC
AACAGACGGGTCTGACATGGATTGGACGAACCACTGAATTGCCGCATTGCAGAGATATTGTATTTAAGTG
CCTAGCTCGATACATAAACGGGTCTCTCTGGTTAGACCAGATCTGAGCCTGGGAGCTCTCTGGCTAACTA
GGGAACCCACTGCTTAAGCCTCAATAAAGCTTGCCTTGAGTGCTTCAAGTAGTGTGTGCCCGTCTGTTGT
GTGACTCTGGTAACTAGAGATCCCTCAGACCCTTTTAGTCAGTGTGGAAAATCTCTAGCAGTGGCGCCCG
AACAGGGACTTGAAAGCGAAAGGGAAACCAGAGGAGCTCTCTCGACGCAGGACTCGGCTTGCTGAAGCGC
GCACGGCAAGAGGCGAGGGGCGGCGACTGGTGAGTACGCCAAAAATTTTGACTAGCGGAGGCTAGAAGGA
GAGAGATGGGTGCGAGAGCGTCAGTATTAAGCGGGGGAGAATTAGATCGCGATGGGAAAAAATTCGGTTA
AGGCCAGGGGGAAAGAAAAAATATAAATTAAAACATATAGTATGGGCAAGCAGGGAGCTAGAACGATTCG
CAGTTAATCCTGGCCTGTTAGAAACATCAGAAGGCTGTAGACAAATACTGGGACAGCTACAACCATCCCT
TCAGACAGGATCAGAAGAACTTAGATCATTATATAATACAGTAGCAACCCTCTATTGTGTGCATCAAAGG
ATAGAGATAAAAGACACCAAGGAAGCTTTAGACAAGATAGAGGAAGAGCAAAACAAAAGTAAGACCACCG
CACAGCAAGCGGCCGCTGATCTTCAGACCTGGAGGAGGAGATATGAGGGACAATTGGAGAAGTGAATTAT
ATAAATATAAAGTAGTAAAAATTGAACCATTAGGAGTAGCACCCACCAAGGCAAAGAGAAGAGTGGTGCA
GAGAGAAAAAAGAGCAGTGGGAATAGGAGCTTTGTTCCTTGGGTTCTTGGGAGCAGCAGGAAGCACTATG
GGCGCAGCGTCAATGACGCTGACGGTACAGGCCAGACAATTATTGTCTGGTATAGTGCAGCAGCAGAACA
ATTTGCTGAGGGCTATTGAGGCGCAACAGCATCTGTTGCAACTCACAGTCTGGGGCATCAAGCAGCTCCA
GGCAAGAATCCTGGCTGTGGAAAGATACCTAAAGGATCAACAGCTCCTGGGGATTTGGGGTTGCTCTGGA
AAACTCATTTGCACCACTGCTGTGCCTTGGAATGCTAGTTGGAGTAATAAATCTCTGGAACAGATTTGGA
ATCACACGACCTGGATGGAGTGGGACAGAGAAATTAACAATTACACAAGCTTAATACACTCCTTAATTGA
AGAATCGCAAAACCAGCAAGAAAAGAATGAACAAGAATTATTGGAATTAGATAAATGGGCAAGTTTGTGG
AATTGGTTTAACATAACAAATTGGCTGTGGTATATAAAATTATTCATAATGATAGTAGGAGGCTTGGTAG
GTTTAAGAATAGTTTTTGCTGTACTTTCTATAGTGAATAGAGTTAGGCAGGGATATTCACCATTATCGTT
TCAGACCCACCTCCCAACCCCGAGGGGACCCGACAGGCCCGAAGGAATAGAAGAAGAAGGTGGAGAGAGA
GACAGAGACAGATCCATTCGATTAGTGAACGGATCTCGACGGTATCGGTTAACTTTTAAAAGAAAAGGGG
GGATTGGGGGGTACAGTGCAGGGGAAAGAATAGTAGACATAATAGCAACAGACATACAAACTAAAGAATT
ACAAAAACAAATTACAAAAATTCAAAATTTTATCGATAAGCTTGTCTAGAGGATCCACTAGTCCAGTGTG
GTGGAATTCTGCAGATATCAACAAGTTTGTACAAAAAAGCAGGCTTACGATCTATACATTGAATCAATAT
TGGCAATTAGCCATATTAGTCATTGGTTATATAGCATAAATCAATATTGGCTATTGGCCATTGCATACGT
TGTATCTATATCATAATATGTACATTTATATTGGCTCATGTCCAATATGACCGCCATGTTGACATTGATT
ATTGACTAGTTATTAATAGTAATCAATTACGGGGTCATTAGTTCATAGCCCATATATGGAGTTCCGCGTT
ACATAACTTACGGTAAATGGCCCGCCTGGCTGACCGCCCAACGACCCCCGCCCATTGACGTCAATAATGA
CGTATGTTCCCATAGTAACGCCAATAGGGACTTTCCATTGACGTCAATGGGTGGAGTATTTACGGTAAAC
TGCCCACTTGGCAGTACATCAAGTGTATCATATGCCAAGTCCGCCCCCTATTGACGTCAATGACGGTAAA
TGGCCCGCCTGGCATTATGCCCAGTACATGACCTTACGGGACTTTCCTACTTGGCAGTACATCTACGTAT
TAGTCATCGCTATTACCATGGTGATGCGGTTTTGGCAGTACACCAATGGGCGTGGATAGCGGTTTGACTC
ACGGGGATTTCCAAGTCTCCACCCCATTGACGTCAATGGGAGTTTGTTTTGGCACCAAAATCAACGGGAC
TTTCCAAAATGTCGTAATAACCCCGCCCCGTTGACGCAAATGGGCGGTAGGCGTGTACGGTGGGAGGTCT
ATATAAGCAGAGCTCGTTTAGTGAACCGTCAGATCCGGCACCCAACTTTTCTATACAAAGTTGGCCAACA
TGAACGTCAACCAGTCAGTTCCACCTGTGCCACCATTTGGGCAGCCCCAGCCCATCTACCCAGGGTATCA
TCAGTCCAGCTATGGTGGGCAATCAGGGTCCACAGCCCCCGCCATTCCCTATGGAGCCTACAATGGCCCA
GTACCAGGCTATCAGCAAACACCTCCCCAAGGTATGTCAAGAGCCCCACCTTCCTCGGGAGCACCTCCAG
CCTCAACAGCACAGGCTCCTTGTGGCCAGGCTGCATATGGCCAGTTTGGCCAAGGAGATGTACAGAATGG
GCCAAGCTCCACTGTTCAGATGCAAAGGCTGCCTGGGTCTCAGCCATTTGGGTCCCCATTGGCACCTGTG
GGCAACCAGCCACCTGTGCTTCAGCCCTATGGCCCTCCCCCGACAAGTGCACAGGTGGCTACGCAGCTGT
CTGGAATGCAGATCAGCGGTGCTGTGGCCCCAGCCCCTCCTTCTTCAGGGCTGGGCTTTGGCCCACCAAC
ATCGCTGGCTTCAGCCTCAGGAAGTTTCCCTAACTCTGGTCTGTATGGCTCCTATCCTCAGGGCCAGGCT
CCTCCCCTTAGCCAGGCCCAAGGTCATCCTGGGATCCAGACTCCCCAGCGATCTGCCCCATCACAGGCCT
CCAGCTTCACACCCCCAGCTTCAGGGTGTCCTCGGCTGCCTTCGATGACTGGTCCACTCCTGCCTGGACA
GAGTTTTGGAGGGCCCTCAGTGAGCCAGCCCAACCATGTGTCTTCACCTCCTCAAGCTCTGCCCCCTGGC
ACCCAGATGACTGGGCCCCTGGGACCACTGCCACCTATGCACTCCCCGCAGCAGCCAGGCTATCAGCCCC
AACAAAATGGTTCCTTCGGACCAGCCCGGGGCCCTCAGTCTAATTATGGAGGCCCCTACCCAGCAGCACC
CACCTTTGGCAGTCAGCCTGGGCCTCCTCAGCCACTGCCTCCTAAGCGCCTGGACCCTGATGCCATCCCA
AGCCCTATTCAGGTCATTGAAGATGACAGGAACAACCGGGGTACAGAGCCATTTGTTACTGGAGTACGGG
GCCAGGTGCCACCCTTAGTCACTACCAACTTCCTGGTGAAAGACCAAGGGAATGCAAGTCCCCGATACAT
CCGATGTACATCCTATAATATCCCTTGCACATCTGACATGGCTAAGCAGGCTCAGGTGCCCCTGGCAGCA
GTCATCAAACCGCTGGCAAGGCTGCCCCCAGAGGAGGCTTCACCGTATGTTGTGGACCATGGGGAATCTG
GCCCTTTGCGCTGCAACCGCTGCAAAGCATACATGTGTCCCTTCATGCAGTTCATTGAAGGAGGGAGGCG
TTTCCAGTGCTGTTTTTGCAGCTGTATCAATGATGTTCCCCCCCAGTATTTTCAGCACCTGGATCATACC
GGCAAACGTGTGGATGCTTATGACCGCCCTGAGCTATCCCTGGGCTCTTATGAATTCTTGGCCACTGTAG
ATTACTGCAAGAACAATAAGTTCCCCAGCCCTCCTGCCTTTATCTTCATGATTGACGTCTCCTACAATGC
CATCAGGACTGGTCTTGTTAGGCTCCTCTGTGAGGAGCTCAAGTCACTGTTAGACTTTCTACCTAGGGAG
GGTGGGGCAGAAGAGTCAGCAATCCGCGTTGGCTTTGTCACCTACAATAAGGTGCTCCACTTCTATAATG
TGAAGAGCTCATTGGCCCAGCCACAGATGATGGTTGTGTCTGATGTGGCTGACATGTTTGTGCCACTGCT
GGATGGCTTCCTGGTCAACGTCAATGAGTCTCGGGCAGTTATCACCAGCTTATTGGATCAGATTCCAGAA
ATGTTTGCAGACACAAGGGAAACAGAGACAGTATTTGTACCAGTTATCCAGGCTGGAATGGAGGCTCTGA
AGGCTGCTGAGTGTGCAGGGAAGCTCTTTCTATTCCATACATCCCTGCCCATTGCAGAGGCCCCAGGGAA
ACTGAAGAACAGAGATGACAGGAAGCTGATCAATACAGACAAGGAGAAGACTCTGTTCCAGCCTCAGACA
GGTGCCTATCAGACCCTGGCCAAAGAGTGTGTGGCCCAAGGCTGCTGTGTAGATCTCTTTCTCTTCCCTA
ACCAGTATGTGGATGTGGCCACACTCTCTGTTGTGCCCCAGCTCACTGGTGGCTCTGTCTACAAATATGC
TTCCTTTCAGGTGGAGAACGACCAGGAGCGGTTCCTGAGTGACCTGCGTCGTGATGTCCAGAAGGTTGTT
GGCTTTGATGCTGTGATGCGGGTCCGGACAAGCACTGGTATCCGTGCTGTAGATTTCTTTGGAGCTTTCT
ACATGAGCAACACGACAGATGTGGAGCTGGCTGGGCTAGATGGGGACAAAACAGTGACTGTGGAGTTCAA
GCATGACGATCGGCTCAATGAAGAGAGCGGAGCTCTCCTGCAGTGTGCCCTGCTTTACACCAGCTGTGCA
GGGCAGCGTCGGCTCCGCATCCATAATCTGGCCCTGAACTGCTGCACCCAGCTGGCTGATCTATATCGAA
ACTGTGAGACTGACACGCTCATCAACTACATGGCCAAGTTTGCATATCGGGGAGTCCTGAATAGCCCTGT
GAAGGCTGTTCGTGACACGCTCATCACCCAGTGTGCCCAGATCCTGGCCTGTTACAGAAAGAACTGTGCT
AGCCCCTCCTCTGCAGGACAGTTGATCCTTCCTGAGTGCATGAAGCTACTCCCAGTTTACCTGAACTGTG
TGTTGAAGAGTGATGTCCTGCAGCCTGGAGCTGAAGTCACTACTGATGACCGTGCCTATGTCCGACAGCT
AGTTACCTCCATGGATGTGACTGAGACCAATGTCTTCTTCTACCCTCGGCTCTTACCTTTGACAAAGTCT
CCCGTTGAGAGTACTACCGAACCACCAGCAGTTCGAGCCTCTGAAGAGCGTCTAAGCAATGGGGATATAT
ATTTACTGGAGAATGGGCTCAACCTCTTCCTCTGGGTGGGAGCAAGCGTCCAACAGGGTGTTGTCCAGAG
CCTTTTCAGCGTCTCCTCCTTCAGTCAGATCACCAGTGGTTTGAGTGTTCTGCCAGTTCTGGATAATCCA
CTGTCCAAGAAGGTTCGAGGCCTCATTGATAGCTTACGGGCACAGAGATCCCGGTACATGAAGCTTACCG
TGGTGAAACAGGAAGACAAGATGGAGATGCTGTTCAAGCACTTCCTGGTGGAAGACAAGAGTCTGAGTGG
GGGAGCATCTTATGTGGACTTTCTCTGTCATATGCACAAGGAGATTCGGCAGCTACTGAGCTAAACAACT
TTGTATAATAAAGTTGGTGGCGGATCCGGTAAGCCTATCCCTAACCCTCTCCTCGGTCTCGATTCTACGT
AAGAATTCCTAGAGCTCGCTGATCAGCCTCGACTGTGCCTTCTAGTTGCCAGCCATCTGTTGTTTGCCCC
TCCCCCGTGCCTTCCTTGACCCTGGAAGGTGCCACTCCCACTGTCCTTTCCTAATAAAATGAGGAAATTG
CATCGCATTGTCTGAGTAGGTGTCATTCTATTCTGGGGGGTGGGGTGGGGCAGGACAGCAAGGGGGAGGA
TTGGGAAGAGAATAGCAGGCATGCTGGGGAGGTACCTGACCCAGCTTTCTTGTACAAAGTGGTTGATATC
CAGCACAGTGGCGGCCGCTCGAGTCTAGAGGTGGCGATGGTTCCGGTGTGGAAAGTCCCCAGGCTCCCCA
GCAGGCAGAAGTATGCAAAGCATGCATCTCAATTAGTCAGCAACCAGGTGTGGAAAGTCCCCAGGCTCCC
CAGCAGGCAGAAGTATGCAAAGCATGCATCTCAATTAGTCAGCAACCATAGTCCCGCCCCTAACTCCGCC
CATCCCGCCCCTAACTCCGCCCAGTTCCGCCCATTCTCCGCCCCATGGCTGACTAATTTTTTTTATTTAT
GCAGAGGCCGAGGCCGCCTCTGCCTCTGAGCTATTCCAGAAGTAGTGAGGAGGCTTTTTTGGAGGCCTAG
GCTTTTGCAAAAAGCTCCCGGGAGCTTGTATATCCATTTTCGGATCTGATCAGCACGTGTTGACAATTAA
TCATCGGCATAGTATATCGGCATAGTATAATACGACAAGGTGAGGAACTAAACCATGGCCAAGCCTTTGT
CTCAAGAAGAATCCACCCTCATTGAAAGAGCAACGGCTACAATCAACAGCATCCCCATCTCTGAAGACTA
CAGCGTCGCCAGCGCAGCTCTCTCTAGCGACGGCCGCATCTTCACTGGTGTCAATGTATATCATTTTACT
GGGGGACCTTGTGCAGAACTCGTGGTGCTGGGCACTGCTGCTGCTGCGGCAGCTGGCAACCTGACTTGTA
TCGTCGCGATCGGAAATGAGAACAGGGGCATCTTGAGCCCCTGCGGACGGTGCCGACAGGTGCTTCTCGA
TCTGCATCCTGGGATCAAAGCCATAGTGAAGGACAGTGATGGACAGCCGACGGCAGTTGGGATTCGTGAA
TTGCTGCCCTCTGGTTATGTGTGGGAGGGCTAAGCACAATTCGAGCTCGGTACCTTTAAGACCAATGACT
TACAAGGCAGCTGTAGATCTTAGCCACTTTTTAAAAGAAAAGGGGGGACTGGAAGGGCTAATTCACTCCC
AACGAAGACAAGATCTGCTTTTTGCTTGTACTGGGTCTCTCTGGTTAGACCAGATCTGAGCCTGGGAGCT
CTCTGGCTAACTAGGGAACCCACTGCTTAAGCCTCAATAAAGCTTGCCTTGAGTGCTTCAAGTAGTGTGT
GCCCGTCTGTTGTGTGACTCTGGTAACTAGAGATCCCTCAGACCCTTTTAGTCAGTGTGGAAAATCTCTA
GCAGTAGTAGTTCATGTCATCTTATTATTCAGTATTTATAACTTGCAAAGAAATGAATATCAGAGAGTGA
GAGGAACTTGTTTATTGCAGCTTATAATGGTTACAAATAAAGCAATAGCATCACAAATTTCACAAATAAA
GCATTTTTTTCACTGCATTCTAGTTGTGGTTTGTCCAAACTCATCAATGTATCTTATCATGTCTGGCTCT
AGCTATCCCGCCCCTAACTCCGCCCATCCCGCCCCTAACTCCGCCCAGTTCCGCCCATTCTCCGCCCCAT
GGCTGACTAATTTTTTTTATTTATGCAGAGGCCGAGGCCGCCTCGGCCTCTGAGCTATTCCAGAAGTAGT
GAGGAGGCTTTTTTGGAGGCCTAGGGACGTACCCAATTCGCCCTATAGTGAGTCGTATTACGCGCGCTCA
CTGGCCGTCGTTTTACAACGTCGTGACTGGGAAAACCCTGGCGTTACCCAACTTAATCGCCTTGCAGCAC
ATCCCCCTTTCGCCAGCTGGCGTAATAGCGAAGAGGCCCGCACCGATCGCCCTTCCCAACAGTTGCGCAG
CCTGAATGGCGAATGGG
[124 nt withheld, positions 8208-8331]
C
[91 nt withheld, positions 8333-8423]
A
[49 nt withheld, positions 8425-8473]
CCTTTGACGTTGGAGTCCACGTTCTTT
[37 nt withheld, positions 8501-8537]
ACCCTATCTCGGTCTATTCTTTTGATTTATAAGGGATTTTGCCGATTTCGGCCTATTGGTTAAAAAATGA
GCTGATTTAACAAAAATTTAACGCGAATTTTAACAAAATATTAACGCTTACAATTTAGGTGGCACTTTTC
GGGGAAATGTGCGCGGAACCCCTATTTGTTTATTTTTCTAAATACATTCAAATATGTATCCGCTCATGAG
ACAATAACCCTGATAAATGCTTCAATAATATTGAAAAAGGAAGAGTATGAGTATTCAACATTTCCGTGTC
GCCCTTATTCCCTTTTTTGCGGCATTTTGCCTTCCTGTTTTTGCTCACCCAGAAACGCTGGTGAAAGTAA
AAGATGCTGAAGATCAGTTGGGTGCACGAGTGGGTTACATCGAACTGGATCTCAACAGCGGTAAGATCCT
TGAGAGTTTTCGCCCCGAAGAACGTTTTCCAATGATGAGCACTTTTAAAGTTCTGCTATGTGGCGCGGTA
TTATCCCGTATTGACGCCGGGCAAGAGCAACTCGGTCGCCGCATACACTATTCTCAGAATGACTTGGTTG
AGTACTCACCAGTCACAGAAAAGCATCTTACGGATGGCATGACAGTAAGAGAATTATGCAGTGCTGCCAT
AACCATGAGTGATAACACTGCGGCCAACTTACTTCTGACAACGATCGGAGGACCGAAGGAGCTAACCGCT
TTTTTGCACAACATGGGGGATCATGTAACTCGCCTTGATCGTTGGGAACCGGAGCTGAATGAAGCCATAC
CAAACGACGAGCGTGACACCACGATGCCTGTAGCAATGGCAACAACGTTGCGCAAACTATTAACTGGCGA
ACTACTTACTCTAGCTTCCCGGCAACAATTAATAGACTGGATGGAGGCGGATAAAGTTGCAGGACCACTT
CTGCGCTCGGCCCTTCCGGCTGGCTGGTTTATTGCTGATAAATCTGGAGCCGGTGAGCGTGGGTCTCGCG
GTATCATTGCAGCACTGGGGCCAGATGGTAAGCCCTCCCGTATCGTAGTTATCTACACGACGGGGAGTCA
GGCAACTATGGATGAACGAAATAGACAGATCGCTGAGATAGGTGCCTCACTGATTAAGCATTGGTAACTG
TCAGACCAAGTTTACTCATATATACTTTAGATTGATTTAAAACTTCATTTTTAATTTAAAAGGATCTAGG
TGAAGATCCTTTTTGATAATCTCATGACCAAAATCCCTTAACGTGAGTTTTCGTTCCACTGAGCGTCAGA
CCCCGTAGAAAAGATCAAAGGATCTTCTTGAGATCCTTTTTTTCTGCGCGTAATCTGCTGCTTGCAAACA
AAAAAACCACCGCTACCAGCGGTGGTTTGTTTGCCGGATCAAGAGCTACCAACTCTTTTTCCGAAGGTAA
CTGGCTTCAGCAGAGCGCAGATACCAAATACTGTTCTTCTAGTGTAGCCGTAGTTAGGCCACCACTTCAA
GAACTCTGTAGCACCGCCTACATACCTCGCTCTGCTAATCCTGTTACCAGTGGCTGCTGCCAGTGGCGAT
AAGTCGTGTCTTACCGGGTTGGACTCAAGACGATAGTTACCGGATAAGGCGCAGCGGTCGGGCTGAACGG
GGGGTTCGTGCACACAGCCCAGCTTGGAGCGAACGACCTACACCGAACTGAGATACCTACAGCGTGAGCT
ATGAGAAAGCGCCACGCTTCCCGAAGGGAGAAAGGCGGACAGGTATCCGGTAAGCGGCAGGGTCGGAACA
GGAGAGCGCACGAGGGAGCTTCCAGGGGGAAACGCCTGGTATCTTTATAGTCCTGTCGGGTTTCGCCACC
TCTGACTTGAGCGTCGATTTTTGTGATGCTCGTCAGGGGGGCGGAGCCTATGGAAAAACGCCAGCAACGC
GGCCTTTTTACGGTTCCTGGCCTTTTGCTGGCCTTTTGCTCACATGTTCTTTCCTGCGTTATCCCCTGAT
TCTGTGGATAACCGTATTACCGCCTTTGAGTGAGCTGATACCGCTCGCCGCAGCCGAACGACCGAGCGCA
GCGAGTCAGTGAGCGAGGAAGCGGAAGAGCGCCCAATACGCAAACCGCCTCTCCCCGCGCGTTGGCCGAT
TCATTAATGCAGCTGGCACGACAGGTTTCCCGACTGGAAAGCGGGCAGTGAGCGCAACGCAATTAATGTG
AGTTAGCTCACTCATTAGGCACCCCAGGCTTTACACTTTATGCTTCCGGCTCGTATGTTGTGTGGAATTG
TGAGCGGATAACAATTTCACACAGGAAACAGCTATGACCATGATTACGCCAAGCGCGCAATTAACCCTCA
CTAAAGGGAACAAAAGCTGGAGCTGCAAGCTT
